>Addgene plasmid #231174 | pcDNA5 FRT TO GFP11-LRRK2 | addgene full sequence | sequence record 458342 | Addgene NGS Result
TTGAGATCCTTTTTTTCTGCGCGTAATCTGCTGCTTGCAAACAAAAAAACCACCGCTACCAGCGGTGGTT
TGTTTGCCGGATCAAGAGCTACCAACTCTTTTTCCGAAGGTAACTGGCTTCAGCAGAGCGCAGATACCAA
ATACTGTTCTTCTAGTGTAGCCGTAGTTAGGCCACCACTTCAAGAACTCTGTAGCACCGCCTACATACCT
CGCTCTGCTAATCCTGTTACCAGTGGCTGCTGCCAGTGGCGATAAGTCGTGTCTTACCGGGTTGGACTCA
AGACGATAGTTACCGGATAAGGCGCAGCGGTCGGGCTGAACGGGGGGTTCGTGCACACAGCCCAGCTTGG
AGCGAACGACCTACACCGAACTGAGATACCTACAGCGTGAGCTATGAGAAAGCGCCACGCTTCCCGAAGG
GAGAAAGGCGGACAGGTATCCGGTAAGCGGCAGGGTCGGAACAGGAGAGCGCACGAGGGAGCTTCCAGGG
GGAAACGCCTGGTATCTTTATAGTCCTGTCGGGTTTCGCCACCTCTGACTTGAGCGTCGATTTTTGTGAT
GCTCGTCAGGGGGGCGGAGCCTATGGAAAAACGCCAGCAACGCGGCCTTTTTACGGTTCCTGGCCTTTTG
CTGGCCTTTTGCTCACATGTTCTTTCCTGCGTTATCCCCTGATTCTGTGGATAACCGTATTACCGCCTTT
GAGTGAGCTGATACCGCTCGCCGCAGCCGAACGACCGAGCGCAGCGAGTCAGTGAGCGAGGAAGCGGAAG
AGCGCCCAATACGCAAACCGCCTCTCCCCGCGCGTTGGCCGATTCATTAATGCAGCTGGCACGACAGGTT
TCCCGACTGGAAAGCGGGCAGTGAGCGCAACGCAATTAATGTGAGTTAGCTCACTCATTAGGCACCCCAG
GCTTTACACTTTATGCTTCCGGCTCGTATGTTGTGTGGAATTGTGAGCGGATAACAATTTCACACAGGAA
ACAGCTATGACCATGATTACGCCAAGCTCTAGCTAGAGGTCGACGGTATACAGACATGATAAGATACATT
GATGAGTTTGGACAAACCACAACTAGAATGCAGTGAAAAAAATGCTTTATTTGTGAAATTTGTGATGCTA
TTGCTTTATTTGTAACCATTATAAGCTGCAATAAACAAGTTGGGGTGGGCGAAGAACTCCAGCATGAGAT
CCCCGCGCTGGAGGATCATCCAGCCGGCGTCCCGGAAAACGATTCCGAAGCCCAACCTTTCATAGAAGGC
GGCGGTGGAATCGAAATCTCGTAGTACGTGCTATTCCTTTGCCCTCGGACGAGTGCTGGGGCGTCGGTTT
CCACTATCGGCGAGTACTTCTACACAGCCATCGGTCCAGACGGCCGCGCTTCTGCGGGCGATTTGTGTAC
GCCCGACAGTCCCGGCTCCGGATCGGACGATTGCGTCGCATCGACCCTGCGCCCAAGCTGCATCATCGAA
ATTGCCGTCAACCAAGCTCTGATAGAGTTGGTCAAGACCAATGCGGAGCATATACGCCCGGAGCCGCGGC
GATCCTGCAAGCTCCGGATGCCTCCGCTCGAAGTAGCGCGTCTGCTGCTCCATACAAGCCAACCACGGCC
TCCAGAAGAAGATGTTGGCGACCTCGTATTGGGAATCCCCGAACATCGCCTCGCTCCAGTCAATGACCGC
TGTTATGCGGCCATTGTCCGTCAGGACATTGTTGGAGCCGAAATCCGCGTGCACGAGGTGCCGGACTTCG
GGGCAGTCCTCGGCCCAAAGCATCAGCTCATCGAGAGCCTGCGCGACGGACGCACTGACGGTGTCGTCCA
TCACAGTTTGCCAGTGATACACATGGGGATCAGCAATCGCGCATATGAAATCACGCCATGTAGTGTATTG
ACCGATTCCTTGCGGTCCGAATGGGCCGAACCCGCTCGTCTGGCTAAGATCGGCCGCAGCGATCGCATCC
ATGGCCTCCGCGACCGGCTGCAGAACAGCGGGCAGTTCGGTTTCAGGCAGGTCTTGCAACGTGACACCCT
GTGCACGGCGGGAGATGCAATAGGTCAGGCTCTCGCTGAATTCCCCAATGTCAAGCACTTCCGGAATCGG
GAGCGCGGCCGATGCAAAGTGCCGATAAACATAACGATCTTTGTAGAAACCATCGGCGCAGCTATTTACC
CGCAGGACATATCCACGCCCTCCTACATCGAAGCTGAAAGCACGAGATTCTTCGCCCTCCGAGAGCTGCA
TCAGGTCGGAGACGCTGTCGAACTTTTCGATCAGAAACTTCTCGACAGACGTCGCGGTGAGTTCAGGCTT
TTTGGCCAAGGAAGTTCCTATACTTTCTAGAGAATAGGAACTTCGGAATAGGAACTTCTAGGTACGTGAA
CCATCACCCT
[91 nt withheld, positions 2391-2481]
G
[124 nt withheld, positions 2483-2606]
GGGGATACCCCCTAGAGCCCCAGCTGGTTCTTTCCGCCTCAGAAGCCATAGAGCCCACCGCATCCCCAGC
ATGCCTGCTATTGTCTTCCCAATCCTCCCCCTTGCTGTCCTGCCCCACCCCACCCCCCAGAATAGAATGA
CACCTACTCAGACAATGCGATGCAATTTCCTCATTTTATTAGGAAAGGACAGTGGGAGTGGCACCTTCCA
GGGTCAAGGAAGGCACGGGGGAGGGGCAAACAACAGATGGCTGGCAACTAGAAGGCACAGTCGAGGCTGA
TCAGCGGGTTTAAACGGGCCCTCTAGACTCGAGCGGCCGCTTACTCAACAGATGTTCGTCTCATTTTTTC
AGCTAATTCTTTTCTCACTTCAATGTGTTTTTCTAAATTTTGCACTTCATGTGGAAGATTGATGTCCCAA
ACGGTCAAGCAAGATTGTATCTCTTTCTGCTTTTGTGTACCTTCAGTATTTTTCCGGTTGTAGCCCAATA
CCAGCATGACATTTTTAAGGCTTCCTAGCTGTGCTGTCATCATGACTCTGACCGAATTACAAAAGTTGTA
AATTACACGTATAAGTCGACGAGTTGAAAGATCCAGGAGTAAAATATGGCCTCCTCCAGTTCCTATCCAA
AGAGCAGTGTTCTTCTGAAGGCAGAGGGTTTTCACTCTCCCAGAATAAGACATTTTGTGTTTTGATTCCT
TGTTTTCTTTTACCATTACCTCCCTTAAAAAGTGCACGCAGTCTATTAGTCCACAGAGTTTTTCAGTTTT
CTTATCCCACACTTCCACAACAGGGCTATTTTGCTTAGCAATATAGAGAGCAGTGTCTACCACCACTGTT
ATGATGTTGGAATCACTGAAAGCTGCATAAGAAAACAGTTGGCTTGTTCTTGTCTCAATGAGTTTCTGAA
TGGTGAAATCATTAGAAAAGGAGAAAATCTTTGTGCCACATCCTCCCCACATTACATTTCTTTCCGTTGA
ATTTGTGGATTCACTCAAACACATCAATGGAGTACTGACATTTCCTATATTTAGTATCTTCAAAGGAGCA
GCTCCTTTAAGCTTAACAGTCTTATCTTCAAAAATTGCTAACTTGCCATCAGCGGTTCCAACCAAAAGAA
AATTTTTTTGTTTGCTTTGCTTGGAAAAGGAATTGCAATACAAACAAGTGACAGAATCAGTCATCTTTTC
TAGGGTATGTCTCTTTTTCCCATCTTCGGTATTGATGACCAGGAGAGTACCAGACTGTGTCCCAGACACA
ATCCAGCTTTCCTTTTCAACAGGAAGATGCACCAAGGCTAAGCACAATATTCTACTATCAGCAACTTCCT
CAGAAGTGTATCCTTCAGTATTTAAGTCAAGAAATGAGAGCTGTCCTCTGTCGGTGTGCCCACAGCCCAG
CCAAATGCTTGCATTCCTGCTGTTGTGATGTGTAGCAACCATGCATTCAACAATTACGTTTTTAGGTAAT
AAAATGCGTCTCGTCAGACAGACTAATTCAGCTGAATTCAAAATGTCAAAGACCTGGGCAGAAGTAGGCC
TTTCTTGAGGATTTTCTTTCAAACACTGTTTAATTAATTTCTCAACCATAGGCCATGGGGCACAACCATA
TTCTTTAACTGGATCAGGTAATTTTCCTTGTATTTCTAATTCATCAAACTCATTTGGAAACTTCAAACCC
TCTACTATTCTACCTCCAGTTGTCAAAATGTCATAGAGTAGTAAACCAAATGAATAAACATCAGCCTGTT
GGTTATAAATGACATTTCCTCTGGCAACTTCAGGTGCACGAAACCCTGGTGTGCCCTCTGATGTTTTTAT
CCCCATTCTACAGCAGTACTGAGCAATGCCGTAGTCAGCAATCTTTGCGATGATGGCAGCATTGGGATAC
AGTGTGAAAAGCAGCACATTGTGGGGTTTCAGGTCTCGGTATATAATCATGGCTGAGTGGAGGTATCTCA
AACCATCAGCTACGTGGAGTGCGATCCTGTGCTGTAGGGTTCTAGTGAGGCTGGCTTTGTCCTGCTGAAG
CAGGCGATCCAAGGAACCCTTGGAGGCTAACTCCATCACCAACATCCGGGGACGAATCCCAGCTGCCAGC
AAAGATATCAAACTGGGGTGGTGGAGGTGGCAAAGCACCACAAGCTCTTGTCTTAACAGCCTGAGTGATG
TATGTTTATTAAAAATCTTCACAGCCACTTCTTCTCCTTCATAGGCTGCTCGGTAAACTGATCCAAAACT
GCCATCACCTAGGAGAAACTCTGGAGCTTGTTCAAATTCCAACTCATCATTATTCAACATAATATTTCTA
GGCAGGTCAGCCAAAATCAAGTCAGGGGCAATCTGAGATATTGGAATGGTGAGCCTTGGTTGATCTGGAT
TTACTAAGAGATCTCCTTCCTCTGCTTTCTTCATCAAGTCATCAAGTAAGATTTTTTGATGTTCTTCGCC
ATCATTAAAACTATATAATGCCCATTTCTTCAACAGAGTTTCTCCTTCACCACAAATATCAATCTCCAGC
AACCCAGGAAACCATTCTTCCATGAGAGAATCAATGTGGTCCACAACTTGGCCCAAAAGAATACAGCCTT
TTCTACAAGAAGGAACTGTAATTTTTAAGAAACTCTCTGGATGATTGTCTAAGACTTCAGATCCTACCAG
ACAATAAGCTTCAGGAGACCAATTTAAGTAAATGCCTTGTCGCCAATACATTCTGTTTGGGCGAAGTGCT
CGTTCTCTCCCTGAAAGCATGTAAGGTGAAATCTCAAGTAATCGATTGATTAATCTTGACCAAAATCCCA
TTGGAAAATAAGGCATTTCATATAGTCGGATGATAATTTCAGAGTTCTCACAATGGGGAAGCTCTATCAC
AGGCCTGTGGTCAGACAAACTGCTTGGAACCAGCAAATATTCTTCTCCTATTGGCAAAGCAATCTGGAAT
TTTTCTAGGAGCTTAAAATACTGTGACATGTAGTTCTTTGGAAATTTCCTTTTTTTTGAAAGAAATTTTT
CCACATCTCTACGCGAAATAATTCCCTTAGGGTGTTTTGGACAACCTTCCACTTTCACTGTCAAAATCTG
TGCCATGATTTTACAAAGCCACTTGGGTTCCACAAAGTACAAGTCACTTAACTGCAGTGCTGGGTCTTGA
AAATGAAGAAGGACTCCTGATTCATTTAGAAAGTGAACTGCGTGAGGAAGCTCATTTTCATCTAACTGCA
GCTGATTTTCTCTCACTAGTTGTAATAATCGTTTCCGGTCAATTACGGGAAATTCAATTGGCACATTTTT
ACGCTCCGATAAAATGATTTTTTCAAGTTCTACATAGCAGTCTGGAATCAGCTGTCCAACAACAAGCTGA
TCTCGGATCTTGAAATTAAGGCTCTCGTTTATGATGGTTTTCCGAAGTTTTGCCAAAGCATCAGATTCCT
CGGTGGCATTCACAAAGTGGTAATCTCGTATGGCAGGGAACCCTCGCTTATTCAGGAGTTCCTTGGTGAT
TTTACTCATGCAGGCTTTGCGTTGCTTCTCATCAGAAACATCCAAATGTGTGCCAACGAGAATCACAGGG
GAAGAAGAAGCGCGAGCCTTTATATTGAAGAGCCAAGGCTTCATGGCATCAACTTCAGCCTGTCCCTTGC
TGAGGTCATAGACAGCAAGGTACAATGCTCGCTGCGTCATAAAATGGGGATGAGTACTATAGAATTCCTC
ACGACCTGCAAAATCCCACACATTTAGGACGAGATCTCTCTTTCTTTTGTCTCTTATTTGGATAGGCCAG
TCTTTCACATCTATGCCAACTGTGGCACTTTGCATTCCAAGATCTGATTTCTTGGTTTTCATTAATTGCT
GCAATAAGGTGGTTTTACCACTCCCAGTATTTCCCACAATCATAAGTTTCATTCGGTTATAAGGCACAGC
CTTTTTTAATCGCTGTTGAAGAAACCTTATGATGTCTTTGGCTTTACATCCTATATGTTTAAAATCAAAG
TTAAGATGCAGTTCATCCAAAGGAAGATCCCATATTTTGCTTAATTTCCCCATTTCATTGGGAAAGGATC
TTAGTTCCAAGTTGTAACTGACATCCAGAGATGTCAGATTTTCAAGACAGCCAATCTCAGGAGGAATCTC
TTTCAGTTTATTGTGAGAAAGATGCAGTTTCTCTACTCTAGACCATAAATATGCTTTTTCACTCAAGTCC
AAGATGCTGATCTGATTATGGCTAAATAAGAGTTCCCTTAAGTTCAAAGATTTCCAGTGTGCGGGACCTG
GTAGGTACTGAATATCATTGCTGCTCATATCTAAAGACCGCAAGTGTGGAAGATTTAAAATTGCTTCTGG
AATACAGGAAAATTTGTTCTGAGATAATTTTAGGATTGTCATAGAAGGAGGCAAGAAAGGCATAGCAGCA
AGAAAATTCATTCTGGCACTGAAACTCTCCACTTTAGGACAAGCCTCAAGAAAGTTCTCTGATAGGGATG
AAATGTGGTTCTTACTAAGGTTTAAAATCTTCAGTTCCTTCAGTCTCAAGGGGGAGCATATCCCTGATAT
TTTATTTCCTTCTAAAATGAGCTGCTCCAGTTTCTCTACCACATCAGTGAGGTTCTCAGGTACAAAAGAC
AGCTGGTTATATGACAGGTTAAACTGTTTCAGAGTTGGACATTTCACTGTAGGATCTAAAACCACTGAGG
GTCCAATGTCATTTCGAGAGACATCAAGATTAGCAATACAACTCATTTTCAACAAATAAGAAGGAAATGA
TGTAAATTTATTACTGTGCAAGTCCAAATGTGTCAAACTCTTCAGAGTTTCACATAGCTGTTGTGGAAAG
CTCGTGAGTGCATTCTGGTGAAGCTCCAGCTTTTCAAGATGCTCCAAATGAACACTTATACAGCATTTCT
GGCTTAGGGCATCAATATCTCTTAGTTCATTTGCTGAAAGGTCTAGTGATGTAATATATTCTCTCTCAGA
AGCCAGAGAAGAAATGCTGTCTGAATGCCTCATATGGGATTGAAGTTTTGATGACCTGAGTGAATCATCT
GAAGATAATATTTTTCTTTTTCGCTTCAGTAAATCTTCATGATCAAAAATGGGCCCCAAGGAATTGGAAT
GTCTTTGCAAATTTGGTGAGCAACGCTGTAATACGGCATCTCGGTAAAATTCTCCTACACTAATTGAATT
AGATTTCTTTTTCACAAGAAATGAGCCTTCACTTCCTTCACTATCCAGGTCATCACTTTGAGCAAACACA
CTGTCCATAGAAGAGTCAGGAATAAAGGTCCATTCATCAAATTTAGACAGCACATCTTCAGAAAAATTTC
CATCGCTGCCTGAGGCTGTTCCTTCTTCCACAGCACTTTTCATCTGATATCTGATCACCATTCTTGCTAG
TGTAGATGCTATATTTGTTTGTTTCCTTAAATTAGAAGTCTTATCTGGAAATAAAGGACCAAGCCAAGAA
GGTTCAACTTTTCCTATACAAAATCCTCCAAGGCAAATGCTATTGTTGGCAACATCCAGGGCCAGCCTCC
TTAAGAGCAAGCTGATGATCTGGCTGTCACCTTTCCCAATGCTTATCGTCAACGCTTTTCGTACATCTTG
TTCACGAGATCCACTATTCAGTAAGAGTTCCACCAATTTGGGACTGCTCTCTTTCTCACATACCTGACAA
ATTAAAGAAGATCCCTCCTTTGCTTGATTGGCATCTGCTCCCAATAGAAGCAAGCATTCAACCATGATGC
TGTTATTCTGATCACACGCTCTCTCTAGCATCACATTTTTTAAGTAATCATCCATAGCTACTTTTGCAAA
ACACTTGCAACAGAGGTTTAGAAACTGTTGATCCTTTTGTTCCATGATATTGGAAGACATTTGATGGAAT
ATTACTAAGTCAAATGAATGATGCACCAGCAGCTTAGAAAAAGATGCTGACAATTTGAGGATTGCTAAGA
TTGTCTGAAATCCTTTAGTCTGTATTTCAGCAACATCCTTAAATCGGTATAAGCTGGAAACCAGAATTTT
TGCCAGCAGATGTCCAGTTCCTATGAACACATTCTTCTTTGTAATCAAGTATCCTATAAGACTTAAACCC
AGACACTGAATTTCTTGGTCATCTGGATACATCTGCAGTGTGTGAAGCACTGAATCCATAGCACCTTCCA
GGGATAACATCTCTAATGCATCAGGAAAATGTACAATAGAAGAAATTACTTTTAATCCACATTTCTGAAT
CCCAGGATTTCCAATGAACCTGTTCAAAGCTGCTAGGACCAGTTTGTGAATATCATTCTTGAAACACTGT
TTTTTAACCATATTTAGCTTATGATGAAATTCTGTATCCTCCCTGGATTCTTCTGGCATGCCAGGCACTA
TAAAATGTAAAATAGCTCGAAGCGCCTCCAGCTGCACTGGTAATGATGTCTCATGACGTTTCATAACTGT
TAGTATTTTGGGGACCACTGCTGCCATTATATCCAGGGAAGTGTTGCTTCCTTCAAAAAGATGATTTAGC
ATTTTACAGCCACTTTCAGCCACTTCGGGAGAATGTATATGCTTCTGCATTAACTCCAAAACATTCAGGT
GTATTCCTTTTGATAACAGTATTTTTCTGAAATTAACATTTTGTTCTAAGAGAGTTGACAATGCATTCGC
AGATGCCTGGAAAACTTCCTTTGATGAAGAATGCATCAGCATGGAGAGCATCACTTCCCTATGAGCTGGG
AAATGGCCATCTTCATCTCCAATCTTCTCATGTAAACTGTTTTGGTACATAAGGAGATTATTTAGTGCCC
AGCATGCGGCCTCCTGCACGTGCTTGTTCTTTCTATGCCACGTTAATGCTTTGTAACAGGCTTCCAGCCA
AAACAATTTATCTTCTTCCCCCTCATCATCATTCTCTTGATTCTCATTCTTTTCCTCTAAATCTTGATTT
AAGAAAATAGTCTCAGTGAGGAGGGCCAAACAGCTGAGCGCTGAGATCTGCAATGCTGCATTCTCTGGGT
ACTGCTGCACAGCTTTCACCACAAACTCATGGACTTCGTTTAATACCAGGATATTGAAAAAATTACCTAA
TGTAAGCCTATGGAGCAAACAGCAACTCACTTCTTGAATTCTTTCACTCATAGGGAATGCTTTCATAGCT
TCCACCACAATATTATAACACCTGACATTGCCACTCATGAGGACTTCCACATTATTGCAAGGAATCGCTA
GGGAATGTAAACAATGCAGCACATGAAGCACAATTTCCTCTTCATCTTTAAAATTTGTTAACGCACTTAA
CAATATCATATAATCTTTGTTCTCAACAAATTCAGTCAGTTGCTCCTCTGAGACTCTCTCAAACAGCACA
TGTAAAGCTTTGCATCCAAGTTTCTGGACTTCATCATTGGCTGGAAATGAGTGCATGGCATCAAAAATTA
ACATGAAAATATCACTTTCTTCATCCAATATCAGCAAGGTGATTTTACCTGAAGTTAGGAGGAGATCTAA
GGTCTTCAGTCCAATCACTGACAAGTTTACACTGGCATTATGAACTGTTAGCATTTTAAGAATCAATTGG
TGAACACCAAGGACTTCCCAATCATTTCCAACATCCTGGGGTCCCATTAAGCTTTGCATTGTACCTGGAC
AGACTTCTATTAATTTGCACAGAAGTGACCAACCCACCTGCTGCACACTCGCGACTCTCATATAGGAGTC
CAAGACGATCAACAGAGGCACATGGATATTTTTGCCTTGAAATAACTTGGAGGCGTGCTCGGAGTACGTG
AACACCAGCAGATCCTCCAGGATTTGGACCAGCGTTTCTATCTGTTTTCCTTCCTGGACATTGTTCAGCC
TGACTATCAACTTCTTCAGAGTTTCCTCGTCCTCTTCGCACCCCTGACAGCTGCCACTAGCCATGGATCC
TGTGATGCCGGCGGCGTTCACGTACTCGTGCAGCACCATGTGGTCCCGGCTGCCCATGGTACCAAGCTTA
AGTTTAAACGCTAGAGTCCGGAGGCTGGATCGGTCCCGGTGTCTTCTATGGAGGTCAAAACAGCGTGGAT
GGCGTCTCCAGGCGATCTGACGGTTCACTAAACGAGCTCGTCGACGATCTCTATCACTGATAGGGAGATC
TCTATCACTGATAGGGAGAGCTCTGCTTATATAGACCTCCCACCGTACACGCCTACCGCCCATTTGCGTC
AATGGGGCGGAGTTGTTACGACATTTTGGAAAGTCCCGTTGATTTTGGTGCCAAAACAAACTCCCATTGA
CGTCAATGGGGTGGAGACTTGGAAATCCCCGTGAGTCAAACCGCTATCCACGCCCATTGATGTACTGCCA
AAACCGCATCACCATGGTAATAGCGATGACTAATACGTAGATGTACTGCCAAGTAGGAAAGTCCCATAAG
GTCATGTACTGGGCATAATGCCAGGCGGGCCATTTACCGTCATTGACGTCAATAGGGGGCGTACTTGGCA
TATGATACACTTGATGTACTGCCAAGTGGGCAGTTTACCGTAAATACTCCACCCATTGACGTCAATGGAA
AGTCCCTATTGGCGTTACTATGGGAACATACGTCATTATTGACGTCAATGGGCGGGGGTCGTTGGGCGGT
CAGCCAGGCGGGCCATTTACCGTAAGTTATGTAACGCGGAACTCCATATATGGGCTATGAACTAATGACC
CCGTAATTGATTACTATTAATAACTAGTCAATAATCAATGTCAACGCGTATATCTGGCCCGTACATCGCG
AAGCAGCGCAAAACGCCTAACCCTAAGCAGATTCTTCATGCAATTGTCGGTCAAGCCTTGCCTTGTTGTA
GCTTAAATTTTGCTCGCGCACTACTCAGCGACCTCCAACACACAAGCAGGGAGCAGATACTGGCTTAACT
ATGCGGCATCAGAGCAGATTGTACTGAGAGTGCACCATAGGGGATCGGGAGATCTCCCGATCCGTCGACG
TCAGGTGGCACTTTTCGGGGAAATGTGCGCGGAACCCCTATTTGTTTATTTTTCTAAATACATTCAAATA
TGTATCCGCTCATGAGACAATAACCCTGATAAATGCTTCAATAATATTGAAAAAGGAAGAGTATGAGTAT
TCAACATTTCCGTGTCGCCCTTATTCCCTTTTTTGCGGCATTTTGCCTTCCTGTTTTTGCTCACCCAGAA
ACGCTGGTGAAAGTAAAAGATGCTGAAGATCAGTTGGGTGCACGAGTGGGTTACATCGAACTGGATCTCA
ACAGCGGTAAGATCCTTGAGAGTTTTCGCCCCGAAGAACGTTTTCCAATGATGAGCACTTTTAAAGTTCT
GCTATGTGGCGCGGTATTATCCCGTATTGACGCCGGGCAAGAGCAACTCGGTCGCCGCATACACTATTCT
CAGAATGACTTGGTTGAGTACTCACCAGTCACAGAAAAGCATCTTACGGATGGCATGACAGTAAGAGAAT
TATGCAGTGCTGCCATAACCATGAGTGATAACACTGCGGCCAACTTACTTCTGACAACGATCGGAGGACC
GAAGGAGCTAACCGCTTTTTTGCACAACATGGGGGATCATGTAACTCGCCTTGATCGTTGGGAACCGGAG
CTGAATGAAGCCATACCAAACGACGAGCGTGACACCACGATGCCTGTAGCAATGGCAACAACGTTGCGCA
AACTATTAACTGGCGAACTACTTACTCTAGCTTCCCGGCAACAATTAATAGACTGGATGGAGGCGGATAA
AGTTGCAGGACCACTTCTGCGCTCGGCCCTTCCGGCTGGCTGGTTTATTGCTGATAAATCTGGAGCCGGT
GAGCGTGGGTCTCGCGGTATCATTGCAGCACTGGGGCCAGATGGTAAGCCCTCCCGTATCGTAGTTATCT
ACACGACGGGGAGTCAGGCAACTATGGATGAACGAAATAGACAGATCGCTGAGATAGGTGCCTCACTGAT
TAAGCATTGGTAACTGTCAGACCAAGTTTACTCATATATACTTTAGATTGATTTAAAACTTCATTTTTAA
TTTAAAAGGATCTAGGTGAAGATCCTTTTTGATAATCTCATGACCAAAATCCCTTAACGTGAGTTTTCGT
TCCACTGAGCGTCAGACCCCGTAGAAAAGATCAAAGGATCTTC
Features (pLannotate 1.2.2; 21 found; start..end, strand, type, name):
      1..589     +  rep_origin     ori: high-copy-number ColE1/pMB1/pBR322/pUC origin of replication
    772..864     +  CDS            lacI (fragment): lac repressor; lacI; The lac repressor binds to the lac operator to inhibit transcription in E. coli. This inhibition can be relieved by adding lactose or isopropyl-β-D-thiogalactopyranoside (IPTG).
    877..898     +  protein_bind   CAP binding site: CAP binding activates transcription in the presence of cAMP. E. coli catabolite activator protein
    913..943     +  promoter       lac promoter: promoter for the E. coli lac operon
    947..969     +  protein_bind   lac operator (fragment): The lac repressor binds to the lac operator to inhibit transcription in E. coli. This inhibition can be relieved by adding lactose or isopropyl-β-D-thiogalactopyranoside (IPTG). lac repressor encoded by lacI
   1040..1161    -  polyA_signal   SV40 poly(A) signal: SV40 polyadenylation signal
   1156..1281    -  CDS            ble (fragment): BLE_KLEPN - Experimental evidence at protein level: Swiss-Prot protein existence level 1. Binding protein with a strong affinity to the bleomycin family of antibiotics. Binds to CL990; an antimitotic-antibiotic compound. From Klebsiella pneumoniae.
   1291..2313    -  CDS            HygR: aminoglycoside phosphotransferase from E. coli; aph(4)-Ia; confers resistance to hygromycin
   2321..2368    -  protein_bind   FRT: FLP-mediated recombination occurs in the 8-bp core sequence TCTAGAAA (Turan and Bode, 2011). FLP recombinase from the Saccharomyces cerevisiae 2μ plasmid
   2373..2606    -  rep_origin     f1 ori (fragment) (sequence partly withheld): f1 bacteriophage origin of replication; arrow indicates direction of (+) strand synthesis
   2627..2648    -  promoter       SV40 promoter (fragment): SV40 enhancer and early promoter
   2652..2876    -  polyA_signal   bGH poly(A) signal: bovine growth hormone polyadenylation signal
   2930..10510   -  CDS            LRRK2: LRRK2_HUMAN - Also known as PARK8. Experimental evidence at protein level: Swiss-Prot protein existence level 1. Serine/threonine-protein kinase which phosphorylates a broad range of proteins involved in multiple processes such as neuronal plasticity, autophagy, and vesicle trafficking (PubMed:20949042, PubMed:22012985, PubMed:26824392, PubMed:29125462, PubMed:28720718, PubMed:29127255, PubMed:30398148, PubMed:29212815, PubMed:30635421, PubMed:21850687, PubMed:23395371, PubMed:17114044, PubMed:24687852, PubMed:26014385, PubMed:25201882). Is a key regulator of RAB GTPases by regulating the GTP/
  10662..10695   -  promoter       TRE3GV promoter (fragment): 3rd-generation Tet-responsive promoter that can be activated by binding of Tet-On® 3G, optimized for retroviral and lentiviral vectors
  10703..10722   -  promoter       PLtetO-1 promoter (fragment): modified phage lambda PL promoter with tet operator sites (Lutz and Bujard, 1997)
  10724..10743   -  promoter       PLtetO-1 promoter (fragment): modified phage lambda PL promoter with tet operator sites (Lutz and Bujard, 1997)
  10745..10948   -  promoter       CMV promoter: human cytomegalovirus (CMV) immediate early promoter
  10949..11328   -  enhancer       CMV enhancer: human cytomegalovirus immediate early enhancer
  11483..11535   +  misc_feature   bom (fragment): basis of mobility region from pBR322
  11594..11698   +  promoter       AmpR promoter: bla
  11699..12559   +  CDS            AmpR: β-lactamase; bla; confers resistance to ampicillin, carbenicillin, and related antibiotics
