[The description below was written by a language model from this plasmid's Addgene catalogue record and pLannotate feature annotations shown in this document.]
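Description:
pcDNA5 FRT TO GFP11-LRRK2 is a 12.7 kb mammalian expression plasmid built on the pcDNA5 backbone, carrying a gene-synthesised, full-length wild-type human LRRK2 coding sequence with an N-terminal GFP11 tag. It is propagated in E. coli through a high-copy ColE1/pUC-type origin and selected with ampicillin via the bla gene. The feature table also picks up short vector remnants (lac promoter/operator region, lacI and ble fragments, partial f1 origin and SV40 promoter) that are not part of the payload.

Expression is driven by the CMV immediate-early enhancer and promoter and terminated by the bovine growth hormone polyadenylation signal. Immediately downstream of the CMV promoter the annotation detects two short tet-operator-containing matches, consistent with the "TO" in the name. In cells expressing the Tet repressor, such a promoter is held off until tetracycline or doxycycline is added, while in ordinary cells it behaves constitutively. An FRT site sits directly upstream of a hygromycin resistance gene followed by an SV40 poly(A) signal, with no intact promoter annotated in front of it. This arrangement lets FLP recombinase integrate the plasmid at a genomic FRT landing site, where the hygromycin gene becomes expressed, permitting selection of isogenic stable lines.

GFP11 is the small final β-strand of split GFP and fluoresces only when complemented by the separately supplied GFP1-10 fragment; it was not annotated as a separate feature. The construct is recorded as expressing GFP11-LRRK2 in mammalian cells, and the associated work concerns kinase inhibitors targeting this Parkinson's disease-linked kinase. The record does not specify the particular assays.
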