Addgene plasmid #231174: pcDNA5 FRT TO GFP11-LRRK2
Purpose: Expresses GFP-11-LRRK2 (wildtype, full length) in mammalian cells
Depositing lab: Samara Reck-Peterson. Depositing organization: University of California, San Diego (UCSD). Publication: Type-II kinase inhibitors that target Parkinson's Disease-associated LRRK2. Raig ND, Surridge KJ, Sanz-Murillo M, Dederer V, Kramer A, Schwalm MP, Elson L, Chatterjee D, Mathea S, Hanke T, Leschziner AE, Reck-Peterson SL, Knapp S. bioRxiv [Preprint]. 2025 Feb 13:2024.09.17.613365. doi: 10.1101/2024.09.17.613365. PubMed 39554022.
Backbone
  Vector backbone: pcDNA5
  Backbone size w/o insert (bp): 5082
  Total vector size (bp): 12729
  Vector type: Mammalian Expression
Growth in bacteria
  Bacterial resistance: Ampicillin, 100 μg/mL
  Growth temperature: 37°C
  Growth strain: DH5alpha
  Copy number: High Copy
Gene/Insert
  Gene/Insert name: GFP11-LRRK2 (alt name: LRRK2)
  Species: H. sapiens (human)
  Insert size (bp): 7647
  Entrez Gene: LRRK2 (a.k.a. AURA17, DARDARIN, PARK8, RIPK7, ROCO2)
  Promoter: CMV
  Tag / fusion protein: GFP11 (N terminal on insert)
  Cloning method: Gene Synthesis
  Sequencing primers: 5′ CGCAAATGGGCGGTAGGCGTG
Resource information
  A portion of this plasmid was derived from a plasmid made by: Genscript Gene Synthesis
Terms and licenses: Academic/Nonprofit Terms; Industry Terms: Not Available to Industry
How to cite: pcDNA5 FRT TO GFP11-LRRK2 was a gift from Samara Reck-Peterson (Addgene plasmid # 231174 ; http://n2t.net/addgene:231174 ; RRID:Addgene_231174)
